>Addgene plasmid #179271 | GFP-LacI-polylinker | addgene full sequence | sequence record 356955 | Addgene NGS Result
TATTGTCTCATGAGCGGATACATATTTGAATGTATTTAGAAAAATAAACAAATAGGGGTTCCGCGCACAT
TTCCCCGAAAAGTGCCACCTGACGTCGACGGATCGGGAGATCTCCCGATCCCCTATGGTGCACTCTCAGT
ACAATCTGCTCTGATGCCGCATAGTTAAGCCAGTATCTGCTCCCTGCTTGTGTGTTGGAGGTCGCTGAGT
AGTGCGCGAGCAAAATTTAAGCTACAACAAGGCAAGGCTTGACCGACAATTGCATGAAGAATCTGCTTAG
GGTTAGGCGTTTTGCGCTGCTTCGCGATGTACGGGCCAGATATACGCGTTGACATTGATTATTGACTAGT
TATTAATAGTAATCAATTACGGGGTCATTAGTTCATAGCCCATATATGGAGTTCCGCGTTACATAACTTA
CGGTAAATGGCCCGCCTGGCTGACCGCCCAACGACCCCCGCCCATTGACGTCAATAATGACGTATGTTCC
CATAGTAACGCCAATAGGGACTTTCCATTGACGTCAATGGGTGGAGTATTTACGGTAAACTGCCCACTTG
GCAGTACATCAAGTGTATCATATGCCAAGTACGCCCCCTATTGACGTCAATGACGGTAAATGGCCCGCCT
GGCATTATGCCCAGTACATGACCTTATGGGACTTTCCTACTTGGCAGTACATCTACGTATTAGTCATCGC
TATTACCATGGTGATGCGGTTTTGGCAGTACATCAATGGGCGTGGATAGCGGTTTGACTCACGGGGATTT
CCAAGTCTCCACCCCATTGACGTCAATGGGAGTTTGTTTTGGCACCAAAATCAACGGGACTTTCCAAAAT
GTCGTAACAACTCCGCCCCATTGACGCAAATGGGCGGTAGGCGTGTACGGTGGGAGGTCTATATAAGCAG
AGCTCTCTGGCTAACTAGAGAACCCACTGCTTACTGGCTTATCGAAATTAATACGACTCACTATAGGGAG
ACCCAAGCTGGCTAGCGCTACCGGGGCCGCTCTAGCGCTACCGGTCGCCACCATGGTGAGCAAGGGCGAG
GAGCTGTTCACCGGGGTGGTGCCCATCCTGGTCGAGCTGGACGGCGACGTAAACGGCCACAAGTTCAGCG
TGTCCGGCGAGGGCGAGGGCGATGCCACCTACGGCAAGCTGACCCTGAAGTTCATCTGCACCACCGGCAA
GCTGCCCGTGCCCTGGCCCACCCTCGTGACCACCCTGACCTACGGCGTGCAGTGCTTCAGCCGCTACCCC
GACCACATGAAGCAGCACGACTTCTTCAAGTCCGCCATGCCCGAAGGCTACGTCCAGGAGCGCACCATCT
TCTTCAAGGACGACGGCAACTACAAGACCCGCGCCGAGGTGAAGTTCGAGGGCGACACCCTGGTGAACCG
CATCGAGCTGAAGGGCATCGACTTCAAGGAGGACGGCAACATCCTGGGGCACAAGCTGGAGTACAACTAC
AACAGCCACAACGTCTATATCATGGCCGACAAGCAGAAGAACGGCATCAAGGTGAACTTCAAGATCCGCC
ACAACATCGAGGACGGCAGCGTGCAGCTCGCCGACCACTACCAGCAGAACACCCCCATCGGCGACGGCCC
CGTGCTGCTGCCCGACAACCACTACCTGAGCACCCAGTCCGCCCTGAGCAAAGACCCCAACGAGAAGCGC
GATCACATGGTCCTGCTGGAGTTCGTGACCGCCGCCGGGATCACTCTCGGCATGGACGAGCTGTACAAGT
CCGGACTCAGATCCATGGTGAAACCAGTAACGTTATACGATGTCGCAGAGTATGCCGGTGTCTCTTATCA
GACCGTTTCCCGCGTGGTGAACCAGGCCAGCCACGTTTCTGCGAAAACGCGGGAAAAAGTGGAAGCGGCG
ATGGCGGAGCTGAATTACATTCCCAACCGCGTGGCACAACAACTGGCGGGCAAACAGTCGTTGCTGATTG
GCGTTGCCACCTCCAGTCTGGCCCTGCACGCGCCGTCGCAAATTGTCGCGGCGATTAAATCTCGCGCCGA
TCAACTGGGTGCCAGCGTGGTGGTGTCGATGGTAGAACGAAGCGGCGTCGAAGCCTGTAAAGCGGCGGTG
CACAATCTTCTCGCGCAACGCGTCAGTGGGCTGATCATTAACTATCCGCTGGATGACCAGGATGCCATTG
CTGTGGAAGCTGCCTGCACTAATGTTCCGGCGTTATTTCTTGATGTCTCTGACCAGACACCCATCAACAG
TATTATTTTCTCCCATGAAGACGGTACGCGACTGGGCGTGGAGCATCTGGTCGCATTGGGTCACCAGCAA
ATCGCGCTGTTAGCGGGCCCATTAAGTTCTGTCTCGGCGCGTCTGCGTCTGGCTGGCTGGCATAAATATC
TCACTCGCAATCAAATTCAGCCGATAGCGGAACGGGAAGGCGACTGGAGTGCCATGTCCGGTTTTCAACA
AACCATGCAAATGCTGAATGAGGGCATCGTTCCCACTGCGATGCTGGTTGCCAACGATCAGATGGCGCTG
GGCGCAATGCGCGCCATTACCGAGTCCGGGCTGCGCGTTGGTGCGGATATCTCGGTAGTGGGATACGACG
ATACCGAAGACAGCTCATGTTATATCCCGCCGTTAACCACCATCAAACAGGATTTTCGCCTGCTGGGGCA
AACCAGCGTGGACCGCTTGCTGCAACTCTCTCAGGGCCAGGCGGTGAAGGGCAATCAGCTGTTGCCCGTC
TCACTGGTGAAAAGAAAAACCACCCTGGCGCCCAATACGCAAACCGCCTCTCCCCGCGCGTTGGCCGATT
CATTAATGCAGCTGGCACGACAGGTTTCCCGAAGCAGCCTGAGGGGGCGTCGACTGGGTACCCCTCCTAA
GAAGAAGAGGAAGGTTGCCCGGGATCTAGGATCCACTGTGTCTAGACTTAAGCTTGCGGCCGCAGAATTC
TCGAGGATCGATTAAGTAGCTAACTAGAGGGCCCGTTTAAACCCGCTGATCAGCCTCGACTGTGCCTTCT
AGTTGCCAGCCATCTGTTGTTTGCCCCTCCCCCGTGCCTTCCTTGACCCTGGAAGGTGCCACTCCCACTG
TCCTTTCCTAATAAAATGAGGAAATTGCATCGCATTGTCTGAGTAGGTGTCATTCTATTCTGGGGGGTGG
GGTGGGGCAGGACAGCAAGGGGGAGGATTGGGAAGACAATAGCAGGCATGCTGGGGATGCGGTGGGCTCT
ATGGCTTCTGAGGCGGAAAGAACCAGCTGGGGCTCTAGGGGGTATCCCC
[124 nt withheld, positions 3270-3393]
C
[91 nt withheld, positions 3395-3485]
A
[49 nt withheld, positions 3487-3535]
CCTTTGACGTTGGAGTCCACGTTCTTT
[37 nt withheld, positions 3563-3599]
ACCCTATCTCGGTCTATTCTTTTGATTTATAAGGGATTTTGCCGATTTCGGCCTATTGGTTAAAAAATGA
GCTGATTTAACAAAAATTTAACGCGAATTAATTCTGTGGAATGTGTGTCAGTTAGGGTGTGGAAAGTCCC
CAGGCTCCCCAGCAGGCAGAAGTATGCAAAGCATGCATCTCAATTAGTCAGCAACCAGGTGTGGAAAGTC
CCCAGGCTCCCCAGCAGGCAGAAGTATGCAAAGCATGCATCTCAATTAGTCAGCAACCATAGTCCCGCCC
CTAACTCCGCCCATCCCGCCCCTAACTCCGCCCAGTTCCGCCCATTCTCCGCCCCATGGCTGACTAATTT
TTTTTATTTATGCAGAGGCCGAGGCCGCCTCTGCCTCTGAGCTATTCCAGAAGTAGTGAGGAGGCTTTTT
TGGAGGCCTAGGCTTTTGCAAAAAGCTCCCGGGAGCTTGTATATCCATTTTCGGATCTGATCAAGAGACA
GGATGAGGATCGTTTCGCATGATTGAACAAGATGGATTGCACGCAGGTTCTCCGGCCGCTTGGGTGGAGA
GGCTATTCGGCTATGACTGGGCACAACAGACAATCGGCTGCTCTGATGCCGCCGTGTTCCGGCTGTCAGC
GCAGGGGCGCCCGGTTCTTTTTGTCAAGACCGACCTGTCCGGTGCCCTGAATGAACTGCAGGACGAGGCA
GCGCGGCTATCGTGGCTGGCCACGACGGGCGTTCCTTGCGCAGCTGTGCTCGACGTTGTCACTGAAGCGG
GAAGGGACTGGCTGCTATTGGGCGAAGTGCCGGGGCAGGATCTCCTGTCATCTCACCTTGCTCCTGCCGA
GAAAGTATCCATCATGGCTGATGCAATGCGGCGGCTGCATACGCTTGATCCGGCTACCTGCCCATTCGAC
CACCAAGCGAAACATCGCATCGAGCGAGCACGTACTCGGATGGAAGCCGGTCTTGTCGATCAGGATGATC
TGGACGAAGAGCATCAGGGGCTCGCGCCAGCCGAACTGTTCGCCAGGCTCAAGGCGCGCATGCCCGACGG
CGAGGATCTCGTCGTGACCCATGGCGATGCCTGCTTGCCGAATATCATGGTGGAAAATGGCCGCTTTTCT
GGATTCATCGACTGTGGCCGGCTGGGTGTGGCGGACCGCTATCAGGACATAGCGTTGGCTACCCGTGATA
TTGCTGAAGAGCTTGGCGGCGAATGGGCTGACCGCTTCCTCGTGCTTTACGGTATCGCCGCTCCCGATTC
GCAGCGCATCGCCTTCTATCGCCTTCTTGACGAGTTCTTCTGAGCGGGACTCTGGGGTTCGAAATGACCG
ACCAAGCGACGCCCAACCTGCCATCACGAGATTTCGATTCCACCGCCGCCTTCTATGAAAGGTTGGGCTT
CGGAATCGTTTTCCGGGACGCCGGCTGGATGATCCTCCAGCGCGGGGATCTCATGCTGGAGTTCTTCGCC
CACCCCAACTTGTTTATTGCAGCTTATAATGGTTACAAATAAAGCAATAGCATCACAAATTTCACAAATA
AAGCATTTTTTTCACTGCATTCTAGTTGTGGTTTGTCCAAACTCATCAATGTATCTTATCATGTCTGTAT
ACCGTCGACCTCTAGCTAGAGCTTGGCGTAATCATGGTCATAGCTGTTTCCTGTGTGAAATTGTTATCCG
CTCACAATTCCACACAACATACGAGCCGGAAGCATAAAGTGTAAAGCCTGGGGTGCCTAATGAGTGAGCT
AACTCACATTAATTGCGTTGCGCTCACTGCCCGCTTTCCAGTCGGGAAACCTGTCGTGCCAGCTGCATTA
ATGAATCGGCCAACGCGCGGGGAGAGGCGGTTTGCGTATTGGGCGCTCTTCCGCTTCCTCGCTCACTGAC
TCGCTGCGCTCGGTCGTTCGGCTGCGGCGAGCGGTATCAGCTCACTCAAAGGCGGTAATACGGTTATCCA
CAGAATCAGGGGATAACGCAGGAAAGAACATGTGAGCAAAAGGCCAGCAAAAGGCCAGGAACCGTAAAAA
GGCCGCGTTGCTGGCGTTTTTCCATAGGCTCCGCCCCCCTGACGAGCATCACAAAAATCGACGCTCAAGT
CAGAGGTGGCGAAACCCGACAGGACTATAAAGATACCAGGCGTTTCCCCCTGGAAGCTCCCTCGTGCGCT
CTCCTGTTCCGACCCTGCCGCTTACCGGATACCTGTCCGCCTTTCTCCCTTCGGGAAGCGTGGCGCTTTC
TCATAGCTCACGCTGTAGGTATCTCAGTTCGGTGTAGGTCGTTCGCTCCAAGCTGGGCTGTGTGCACGAA
CCCCCCGTTCAGCCCGACCGCTGCGCCTTATCCGGTAACTATCGTCTTGAGTCCAACCCGGTAAGACACG
ACTTATCGCCACTGGCAGCAGCCACTGGTAACAGGATTAGCAGAGCGAGGTATGTAGGCGGTGCTACAGA
GTTCTTGAAGTGGTGGCCTAACTACGGCTACACTAGAAGAACAGTATTTGGTATCTGCGCTCTGCTGAAG
CCAGTTACCTTCGGAAAAAGAGTTGGTAGCTCTTGATCCGGCAAACAAACCACCGCTGGTAGCGGTGGTT
TTTTTGTTTGCAAGCAGCAGATTACGCGCAGAAAAAAAGGATCTCAAGAAGATCCTTTGATCTTTTCTAC
GGGGTCTGACGCTCAGTGGAACGAAAACTCACGTTAAGGGATTTTGGTCATGAGATTATCAAAAAGGATC
TTCACCTAGATCCTTTTAAATTAAAAATGAAGTTTTAAATCAATCTAAAGTATATATGAGTAAACTTGGT
CTGACAGTTACCAATGCTTAATCAGTGAGGCACCTATCTCAGCGATCTGTCTATTTCGTTCATCCATAGT
TGCCTGACTCCCCGTCGTGTAGATAACTACGATACGGGAGGGCTTACCATCTGGCCCCAGTGCTGCAATG
ATACCGCGAGACCCACGCTCACCGGCTCCAGATTTATCAGCAATAAACCAGCCAGCCGGAAGGGCCGAGC
GCAGAAGTGGTCCTGCAACTTTATCCGCCTCCATCCAGTCTATTAATTGTTGCCGGGAAGCTAGAGTAAG
TAGTTCGCCAGTTAATAGTTTGCGCAACGTTGTTGCCATTGCTACAGGCATCGTGGTGTCACGCTCGTCG
TTTGGTATGGCTTCATTCAGCTCCGGTTCCCAACGATCAAGGCGAGTTACATGATCCCCCATGTTGTGCA
AAAAAGCGGTTAGCTCCTTCGGTCCTCCGATCGTTGTCAGAAGTAAGTTGGCCGCAGTGTTATCACTCAT
GGTTATGGCAGCACTGCATAATTCTCTTACTGTCATGCCATCCGTAAGATGCTTTTCTGTGACTGGTGAG
TACTCAACCAAGTCATTCTGAGAATAGTGTATGCGGCGACCGAGTTGCTCTTGCCCGGCGTCAATACGGG
ATAATACCGCGCCACATAGCAGAACTTTAAAAGTGCTCATCATTGGAAAACGTTCTTCGGGGCGAAAACT
CTCAAGGATCTTACCGCTGTTGAGATCCAGTTCGATGTAACCCACTCGTGCACCCAACTGATCTTCAGCA
TCTTTTACTTTCACCAGCGTTTCTGGGTGAGCAAAAACAGGAAGGCAAAATGCCGCAAAAAAGGGAATAA
GGGCGACACGGAAATGTTGAATACTCATACTCTTCCTTTTTCAATATTATTGAAGCATTTATCAGGGT
Features (pLannotate 1.2.2; 21 found; start..end, strand, type, name):
    124..176     -  misc_feature   bom (fragment): basis of mobility region from pBR322
    331..710     +  enhancer       CMV enhancer: human cytomegalovirus immediate early enhancer
    711..914     +  promoter       CMV promoter: human cytomegalovirus (CMV) immediate early promoter
    910..943     +  LTR            5' LTR (truncated) (fragment): truncated 5' long terminal repeat (LTR) from HIV-1
    959..977     +  promoter       T7 promoter: promoter for bacteriophage T7 RNA polymerase
   1033..1749    +  CDS            EGFP: EGFP is a basic (constitutively fluorescent) green fluorescent protein published in 1996, derived from Aequorea victoria. It is reported to be a rapidly-maturing weak dimer with moderate acid sensitivity.
   1768..2832    +  CDS            lacI: lac repressor; lacI; The lac repressor binds to the lac operator to inhibit transcription in E. coli. This inhibition can be relieved by adding lactose or isopropyl-β-D-thiogalactopyranoside (IPTG).
   3000..3224    +  polyA_signal   bGH poly(A) signal: bovine growth hormone polyadenylation signal
   3228..3249    +  promoter       SV40 promoter (fragment): SV40 enhancer and early promoter
   3270..3698    +  rep_origin     f1 ori (sequence partly withheld): f1 bacteriophage origin of replication; arrow indicates direction of (+) strand synthesis
   3712..4041    +  promoter       SV40 promoter: SV40 enhancer and early promoter
   4108..4899    +  CDS            neo: KKA2_KLEPN - Also known as kan, nptII. Experimental evidence at protein level: Swiss-Prot protein existence level 1. Resistance to kanamycin, neomycin, paromomycin, ribostamycin, butirosin and gentamicin B. From Klebsiella pneumoniae.
   4923..5081    +  CDS            ble (fragment): BLE_KLEPN - Experimental evidence at protein level: Swiss-Prot protein existence level 1. Binding protein with a strong affinity to the bleomycin family of antibiotics. Binds to CL990; an antimitotic-antibiotic compound. From Klebsiella pneumoniae.
   5076..5197    +  polyA_signal   SV40 poly(A) signal: SV40 polyadenylation signal
   5270..5286    -  protein_bind   lac operator: The lac repressor binds to the lac operator to inhibit transcription in E. coli. This inhibition can be relieved by adding lactose or isopropyl-β-D-thiogalactopyranoside (IPTG). lac repressor encoded by lacI
   5294..5324    -  promoter       lac promoter: promoter for the E. coli lac operon
   5339..5360    -  protein_bind   CAP binding site: CAP binding activates transcription in the presence of cAMP. E. coli catabolite activator protein
   5373..5465    -  CDS            lacI (fragment): lac repressor; lacI; The lac repressor binds to the lac operator to inhibit transcription in E. coli. This inhibition can be relieved by adding lactose or isopropyl-β-D-thiogalactopyranoside (IPTG).
   5648..6236    -  rep_origin     ori: high-copy-number ColE1/pMB1/pBR322/pUC origin of replication
   6407..7267    -  CDS            AmpR: β-lactamase; bla; confers resistance to ampicillin, carbenicillin, and related antibiotics
   7268..65      -  promoter       AmpR promoter (across the origin): bla
