[The description below was written by a language model from this plasmid's Addgene catalogue record and pLannotate feature annotations shown in this document.]
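Description:
GFP-LacI-polylinker is an empty mammalian expression backbone built on pcDNA3.1 and designed for making GFP-LacI fusion proteins for LacI/LacO tethering experiments. It is propagated in E. coli as a high-copy plasmid through a ColE1/pUC-type origin with ampicillin selection (AmpR under its own bla promoter), and it also carries an f1 phage origin. For mammalian cells, an SV40 early promoter drives a neomycin phosphotransferase gene followed by an SV40 polyadenylation signal, allowing G418 selection of stable transfectants.

The expression cassette uses the human CMV immediate-early enhancer and promoter, followed by a T7 promoter. These drive an EGFP coding sequence joined at its C-terminal end, across a short gap, to the lac repressor (lacI) coding sequence. A bovine growth hormone polyadenylation signal terminates the transcript. Between the end of lacI and the bGH signal there is an unannotated stretch of roughly 170 nt. It presumably holds the polylinker named in the construct title, though the feature table does not annotate it or list its restriction sites. A gene of interest cloned there by restriction enzymes would be expressed as a fusion downstream of GFP-LacI. The LacI moiety then recruits the fusion to lac operator arrays integrated in the host genome, while EGFP lets the tethered locus be visualised. The associated publication used chromatin targeting to study a kinase's effect on chromatin decondensation. The remaining small annotations (fragments of an HIV-1 LTR, ble, a second lacI piece, and the lac promoter/operator) are short matches, most likely backbone remnants rather than functional elements.
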