Addgene plasmid #179271: GFP-LacI-polylinker
Purpose: (Empty Backbone) Cloning of GFP-LacI fusion proteins for LacI/LacO tethering
Depositing lab: Lienhard Schmitz. Depositing organization: Justus Liebig-Universitaet Giessen. Publication: Chromatin Targeting of HIPK2 Leads to Acetylation-Dependent Chromatin Decondensation. Haas J, Bloesel D, Bacher S, Kracht M, Schmitz ML. Front Cell Dev Biol. 2020 Sep 1;8:852. doi: 10.3389/fcell.2020.00852. eCollection 2020. PubMed 32984337.
Backbone
  Vector backbone: pCDNA3.1
  Backbone manufacturer: Takara
  Backbone size (bp): 7304
  Vector type: Mammalian Expression
  Promoter: CMV
  Selectable markers: Neomycin (select with G418)
  Tag / fusion protein: GFP (N terminal on backbone); LacI
Growth in bacteria
  Bacterial resistance: Ampicillin, 100 μg/mL
  Growth temperature: 37°C
  Growth strain: DH5alpha
  Copy number: High Copy
Gene/Insert
  Cloning method: Restriction Enzyme
  Sequencing primers: 5′ CGCAAATGGGCGGTAGGCGTG; 3′ TAGAAGGCACAGTCGAGG
Terms and licenses: Academic/Nonprofit Terms; Industry Terms: Not Available to Industry
How to cite: GFP-LacI-polylinker was a gift from Lienhard Schmitz (Addgene plasmid # 179271 ; http://n2t.net/addgene:179271 ; RRID:Addgene_179271)
